>Addgene plasmid #53449 | AtUBQ10+pLB12 | depositor full sequence | sequence record 83271 | AtUBQ10+pLB12 sequence 16376 bps
CGATAAGCTTGCATGCCAGCTTGGGCTGCAGGTCGAGGCTAAAAAACTAATCGCATTATCATCCCCTCGA
CGTACTGTACATATAACCACTGGTTTTATATACAGCAGTACTGTACATATAACCACTGGTTTTATATACA
GCAGTCGACGTACTGTACATATAACCACTGGTTTTATATACAGCAGTACTGTACATATAACCACTGGTTT
TATATACAGCAGTCGAGGTAAGATTAGATATGGATATGTATATGGATATGTATATGGTGGTAATGCCATG
TAATATGCTCGACTCTAGGATCTTCGCAAGACCCTTCCTCTATATAAGGAAGTTCATTTCATTTGGAGAG
GACACGCTGAAGCTAGTCGACTCTAGCCTCGAGGCGCGCCAAGCTATCAACAAGTTTGTACAAAAAAGCA
GGCTCATTTAACTTTAAGAAGGAGATATATACCATGGTCCGTCCTGTAGAAACCCCAACCCGTGAAATCA
AAAAACTCGACGGCCTGTGGGCATTCAGTCTGGATCGCGAAAACTGTGGAATTGATCAGCGTTGGTGGGA
AAGCGCGTTACAAGAAAGCCGGGCAATTGCTGTGCCAGGCAGTTTTAACGATCAGTTCGCCGATGCAGAT
ATTCGTAATTATGCGGGCAACGTCTGGTATCAGCGCGAAGTCTTTATACCGAAAGGTTGGGCAGGCCAGC
GTATCGTGCTGCGTTTCGATGCGGTCACTCATTACGGCAAAGTGTGGGTCAATAATCAGGAAGTGATGGA
GCATCAGGGCGGCTATACGCCATTTGAAGCCGATGTCACGCCGTATGTTATTGCCGGGAAAAGTGTACGT
ATCACCGTTTGTGTGAACAACGAACTGAACTGGCAGACTATCCCGCCGGGAATGGTGATTACCGACGAAA
ACGGCAAGAAAAAGCAGTCTTACTTCCATGATTTCTTTAACTATGCCGGAATCCATCGCAGCGTAATGCT
CTACACCACGCCGAACACCTGGGTGGACGATATCACCGTGGTGACGCATGTCGCGCAAGACTGTAACCAC
GCGTCTGTTGACTGGCAGGTGGTGGCCAATGGTGATGTCAGCGTTGAACTGCGTGATGCGGATCAACAGG
TGGTTGCAACTGGACAAGGCACTAGCGGGACTTTGCAAGTGGTGAATCCGCACCTCTGGCAACCGGGTGA
AGGTTATCTCTATGAACTGTGCGTCACAGCCAAAAGCCAGACAGAGTGTGATATCTACCCGCTTCGCGTC
GGCATCCGGTCAGTGGCAGTGAAGGGCGAACAGTTCCTGATTAACCACAAACCGTTCTACTTTACTGGCT
TTGGTCGTCATGAAGATGCGGACTTACGTGGCAAAGGATTCGATAACGTGCTGATGGTGCACGACCACGC
ATTAATGGACTGGATTGGGGCCAACTCCTACCGTACCTCGCATTACCCTTACGCTGAAGAGATGCTCGAC
TGGGCAGATGAACATGGCATCGTGGTGATTGATGAAACTGCTGCTGTCGGCTTTAACCTCTCTTTAGGCA
TTGGTTTCGAAGCGGGCAACAAGCCGAAAGAACTGTACAGCGAAGAGGCAGTCAACGGGGAAACTCAGCA
AGCGCACTTACAGGCGATTAAAGAGCTGATAGCGCGTGACAAAAACCACCCAAGCGTGGTGATGTGGAGT
ATTGCCAACGAACCGGATACCCGTCCGCAAGGTGCACGGGAATATTTCGCGCCACTGGCGGAAGCAACGC
GTAAACTCGACCCGACGCGTCCGATCACCTGCGTCAATGTAATGTTCTGCGACGCTCACACCGATACCAT
CAGCGATCTCTTTGATGTGCTGTGCCTGAACCGTTATTACGGATGGTATGTCCAAAGCGGCGATTTGGAA
ACGGCAGAGAAGGTACTGGAAAAAGAACTTCTGGCCTGGCAGGAGAAACTGCATCAGCCGATTATCATCA
CCGAATACGGCGTGGATACGTTAGCCGGGCTGCACTCAATGTACACCGACATGTGGAGTGAAGAGTATCA
GTGTGCATGGCTGGATATGTATCACCGCGTCTTTGATCGCGTCAGCGCCGTCGTCGGTGAACAGGTATGG
AATTTCGCCGATTTTGCGACCTCGCAAGGCATATTGCGCGTTGGCGGTAACAAGAAAGGGATCTTCACTC
GCGACCGCAAACCGAAGTCGGCGGCTTTTCTGCTGCAAAAACGCTGGACTGGCATGAACTTCGGTGAAAA
ACCGCAGCAGGGAGGCAAACAATAATACCCAGCTTTCTTGTACAAAGTGGTTGATAATTCCTTAATTAAC
TAGTCGATCCAGGCCTCCCAGCTTTCGTCCGTATCATCGGTTTCGACAACGTTCGTCAAGTTCAATGCAT
CAGTTTCATTGCCCACACACCAGAATCCTACTAAGTTTGAGTATTATGGCATTGGAAAAGCTGTTTTCTT
CTATCATTTGTTCTGCTTGTAATTTACTGTGTTCTTTCAGTTTTTGTTTTCGGACATCAAAATGCAAATG
GATGGATAAGAGTTAATAAATGATATGGTCCTTTTGTTCATTCTCAAATTATTATTATCTGTTGTTTTTA
CTTTAATGGGTTGAATTTAAGTAAGAAAGGAACTAACAGTGTGATATTAAGGTGCAATGTTAGACATATA
AAACAGTCTTTCACCTCTCTTTGGTTATGTCTTGAATTGGTTTGTTTCTTCACTTATCTGTGTAATCAAG
TTTACTATGAGTCTATGATCAAGTAATTATGCAATCAAGTTAAGTACAGTATAGGCTTTTTGTGTCGAGG
GGGTACCACTAGTACGCGTAGGCCTGAGCTCTTTGACAGGATATATTGGCGGGTAAACGATATCGGCACC
TTCGACCGCCTGTTCCGCAGAGGTGCAGGCCTCGATCTGAAACCCGAACCGCTGGAGATTGCGGGAGCAG
CGAGCAGTAGCCTCGGGGTCGATGTCGTAAAGTCGTATCCGATCGACGCCGATCAGCGCCTTGAAGGCCA
AAGCCTGGAACTCACTTTGGGCACCGTTGCCGATCAGCGCCATCGTGCGCGAATCTTTACGGGCCAGATA
CTTTGCCGCGATCGCGGAGGTCGCGGCCGTTCGCAAGGCCGTCAGGATTGTCATTTCCGACAGCAGCAGC
GGATAGCCGCTATCGACATCGGAGAGCACGCCGAACGCGGTTACCGGCCTCTTCATCGGGAATGCGCGCG
ACCTTCAGCATCGCCGGCATGTCCCCCTGGCGGACGGGAAGTATCCAGCTCGACCGTCGACGGATCTTTT
CCGCTGCATAACCCTGCTTCGGGGTCATTATAGCGATTTTTTCGGTATATCCATCCTTTTTCGCACGATA
TACAGGATTTTGCCAAAGGGTTCGTGTAGACTTTCCTTGGTGTATCCAACGGCGTCAGCCGGGCAGGATA
GGTGAAGTAGGCCCACCCGCGAGCGGGTGTTCCTTCTTCACTGTCCCTTATTCGCACCTGGCGGTGCTCA
ACGGGAATCCTGCTCTGCGAGGCTGGCCGGCTACCGCCGGCGTAACAGATGAGGGCAAGCGGATGGCTGA
TGAAACCAAGCCAACCAGGGGTGATGCTGCCAACTTACTGATTTAGTGTATGATGGTGKTTTTGAGGTGC
TCCAGTGGCTTCTGTTTCTATCAGCTGTCCCTYCTGTTCAGCTACTGACGGGGTGGTGCGTAACGGCAAA
AGCACCGSCGGACATCARCGCTATCTCTGCTCTCACTGSCGTAAAACATGGCAACTGCAGTTCACTTACA
CCGCTTCTCAACCCGGTACGCACCAGAAAATCATTGATATGGCCATGAATGGCGTTGGATGCCGGGCAAC
AGCCCGCATTATGGGCGTTGGCCTCAACACGATTTTACGTCACTTAAAAAACTCAGGCCGCAGTCGGTAA
CCTCGCGCATACAGCCGGGCAGTGACGTCATCGTCTGCGCGGAAATGGACGAACAGTGGGGCTATGTCGG
GGCTAAATCGCGCCAGCGCTGGCTGTTTTACGCGTATGACAGTCTCCGGAAGACGGTTGTTGCGCACGTA
TTCGGTGAACGCACTATGGCGACGCTGGGGCGTCTTATGAGCCTGCTGTCACCCTTTGACGTGGTGATAT
GGATGACGGATGGCTGGCCGCTGTATGAATCCCGCCTGAAGGGAAAGCTGCACGTAATCAGCAAGCGATA
TACGCAGCGAATTGAGCGGCATAACCTGAATCTGAGGCAGCACCTGGCACGGCTGGGACGGAAGTCGCTG
TCGTTCTCAAAATCGGTGGAGCTGCATGACAAAGTCATCGGGCATTATCTGAACATAAAACACTATCAAT
AAGTTGGAGTCATTACCCAACCAGGAAGGGCAGCCCACCTATCAAGGTGTACTGCCTTCCAGACGAACGA
AGAGCGATTGAGGAAAAGGCGGCGGCGGCCGGCATGAGCCTGTCGGCCTACCTGCTGGCCGTCGGCCAGG
GCTACAAAATCACGGGCGTCGTGGACTATGAGCACGTCCGCGAGCTGGCCCGCATCAATGGCGACCTGGG
CCGCCTGGGCGGCCTGCTGAAACTCTGGCTCACCGACGACCCGCGCACGGCGCGGTTCGGTGATGCCACG
ATCCTCGCCCTGCTGGCGAAGATCGAAGAGAAGCAGGACGAGCTTGGCAAGGTCATGATGGGCGTGGTCC
GCCCGAGGGCAGAGCCATGACTTTTTTAGCCGCTAAAACGGCCGGGGGGTGCGCGTGATTGCCAAGCACG
TCCCCATGCGCTCCATCAAGAAGAGCGACTTCGCGGAGCTGGTATTCGTGCAGGGCAAGATTCGGAATAC
CAAGTACGAGAAGGACGGCCAGACGGTCTACGGGACCGACTTCATTGCCGATAAGGTGGATTATCTGGAC
ACCAAGGCACCAGGCGGGTCAAATCAGGAATAAGGGCACATTGCCCCGGCGTGAGTCGGGGCAATCCCGC
AAGGAGGGTGAATGAATCGGACGTTTGACCGGAAGGCATACAGGCAAGAACTGATCGACGCGGGGTTTTC
CGCCGAGGATGCCGAAACCATCGCAAGCCGCACCGTCATGCGTGCGCCCCGCGAAACCTTCCAGTCCGTC
GGCTCGATGGTCCAGCAAGCTACGGCCAAGATCGAGCGCGACAGCGTGCAACTGGCTCCCCCTGCCCTGC
CCGCGCCATCGGCCGCCGTGGAGCGTTCGCGTCGTCTCGAACAGGAGGCGGCAGGTTTGGCGAAGTCGAT
GACCATCGACACGCGAGGAACTATGACGACCAAGAAGCGAAAAACCGCCGGCGAGGACCTGGCAAAACAG
GTCAGCGAGGCCAAGCAGGCCGCGTTGCTGAAACACACGAAGCAGCAGATCAAGGAAATGCAGCTTTCCT
TGTTCGATATTGCGCCGTGGCCGGACACGATGCGAGCGATGCCAAACGACACGGCCCGCTCTGCCCTGTT
CACCACGCGCAACAAGAAAATCCCGCGCGAGGCGCTGCAAAACAAGGTCATTTTCCACGTCAACAAGGAC
GTGAAGATCACCTACACCGGCGTCGAGCTGCGGGCCGACGATGACGAACTGGTGTGGCAGCAGGTGTTGG
AGTACGCGAAGCGCACCCCTATCGGCGAGCCGATCACCTTCACGTTCTACGAGCTTTGCCAGGACCTGGG
CTGGTCGATCAATGGCCGGTATTACACGAAGGCCGAGGAATGCCTGTCGCGCCTACAGGCGACGGCGATG
GGCTTCACGTCCGACCGCGTTGGGCACCTGGAATCGGTGTCGCTGCTGCACCGCTTCCGCGTCCTGGACC
GTGGCAAGAAAACGTCCCGTTGCCAGGTCCTGATCGACGAGGAAATCGTCGTGCTGTTTGCTGGCGACCA
CTACACGAAATTCATATGGGAGAAGTACCGCAAGCTGTCGCCGACGGCCCGACGGATGTTCGACTATTTC
AGCTCGCACCGGGAGCCGTACCCGCTCAAGCTGGAAACCTTCCGCCTCATGTGCGGATCGGATTCCACCC
GCGTGAAGAAGTGGCGCGAGCAGGTCGGCGAAGCCTGCGAAGAGTTGCGAGGCAGCGGCCTGGTGGAACA
CGCCTGGGTCAATGATGACCTGGTGCATTGCAAACGCTAGGGCCTTGTGGGGTCAGTTCCGGCTGGGGGT
TCAGCAGCCAGCGCTTTACTGGCATTTCAGGAACAAGCGGGCACTGCTCGACGCACTTGCTTCGCTCAGT
ATCGCTCGGGACGCACGGCGCGCTCTACGAACTGCCGATAAACAGAGGATTAAAATTGACAATTGTGATT
AAGGCTCAGATTCGACGGCTTGGAGCGGCCGACGTGCAGGATTTCCGCGAGATCCGATTGTCGGCCCTGA
AGAAAGCTCCAGAGATGTTCGGGTCCGTTTACGAGCACGAGGAGAAAAAGCCCATGGAGGCGTTCGCTGA
ACGGTTGCGAGATGCCGTGGCATTCGGCGCCTACATCGACGGCGAGATCATTGGGCTGTCGGTCTTCAAA
CAGGAGGACGGCCCCAAGGACGCTCACAAGGCGCATCTGTCCGGCGTTTTCGTGGAGCCCGAACAGCGAG
GCCGAGGGGTCGCCGGTATGCTGCTGCGGGCGTTGCCGGCGGGTTTATTGCTCGTGATGATCGTCCGACA
GATTCCAACGGGAATCTGGTGGATGCGCATCTTCATCCTCGGCGCACTTAATATTTCGCTATTCTGGAGC
TTGTTGTTTATTTCGGTCTACCGCCTGCCGGGCGGGGTCGCGGCGACGGTAGGCGCTGTGCAGCCGCTGA
TGGTCGTGTTCATCTCTGCCGCTCTGCTAGGTAGCCCGATACGATTGATGGCGGTCCTGGGGGCTATTTG
CGGAACTGCGGGCGTGGCGCTGTTGGTGTTGACACCAAACGCAGCGCTAGATCCTGTCGGCGTCGCAGCG
GGCCTGGCGGGGGCGGTTTCCATGGCGTTCGGAACCGTGCTGACCCGCAAGTGGCAACCTCCCGTGCCTC
TGCTCACCTTTACCGCCTGGCAACTGGCGGCCGGAGGACTTCTGCTCGTTCCAGTAGCTTTAGTGTTTGA
TCCGCCAATCCCGATGCCTACAGGAACCAATGTTCTCGGCCTGGCGTGGCTCGGCCTGATCGGAGCGGGT
TTAACCTACTTCCTTTGGTTCCGGGGGATCTCGCGACTCGAACCTACAGTTGTTTCCTTACTGGGCTTTC
TCAGCCGGGATGGCGCTAAGAAGCTATTGCCGCCGATCTTCATATGCGGTGTGAAATACCGCACAGATGC
GTAAGGAGAAAATACCGCATCAGGCGCTCTTCCGCTTCCTCGCTCACTGACTCGCTGCGCTCGGTCGTTC
GGCTGCGGCGAGCGGTATCAGCTCACTCAAAGGCGGTAATACGGTTATCCACAGAATCAGGGGATAACGC
AGGAAAGAACATGTGAGCAAAAGGCCAGCAAAAGGCCAGGAACCGTAAAAAGGCCGCGTTGCTGGCGTTT
TTCCATAGGCTCCGCCCCCCTGACGAGCATCACAAAAATCGACGCTCAAGTCAGAGGTGGCGAAACCCGA
CAGGACTATAAAGATACCAGGCGTTTCCCCCTGGAAGCTCCCTCGTGCGCTCTCCTGTTCCGACCCTGCC
GCTTACCGGATACCTGTCCGCCTTTCTCCCTTCGGGAAGCGTGGCGCTTTCTCAATGCTCACGCTGTAGG
TATCTCAGTTCGGTGTAGGTCGTTCGCTCCAAGCTGGGCTGTGTGCACGAACCCCCCGTTCAGCCCGACC
GCTGCGCCTTATCCGGTAACTATCGTCTTGAGTCCAACCCGGTAAGACACGACTTATCGCCACTGGCAGC
AGCCACTGGTAACAGGATTAGCAGAGCGAGGTATGTAGGCGGTGCTACAGAGTTCTTGAAGTGGTGGCCT
AACTACGGCTACACTAGAAGGACAGTATTTGGTATCTGCGCTCTGCTGAAGCCAGTTACCTTCGGAAAAA
GAGTTGGTAGCTCTTGATCCGGCAAACAAACCACCGCTGGTAGCGGTGGTTTTTTTGTTTGCAAGCAGCA
GATTACGCGCAGAAAAAAAGGATCTCAAGAAGATCCTTTGATCTTTTCTACGGGGTCTGACGCTCAGTGG
AACGAAAACTCACGTTAAGGGATTTTGGTCATGAGATTATCAAAAAGGATCTTCACCTAGATCCTTTTAA
ATTAAAAATGAAGTTTTAAATCAATCTAAAGTATATATGAGTAAACTTGGTCTGACAGTTACCAATGCTT
AATCAGTGAGGCACCTATCTCAGCGATCTGTCTATTTCGTTCATCCATAGTTGCCTGACTCCCCGTCGTG
TAGATAACTACGATACGGGAGGGCTTACCATCTGGCCCCAGTGCTGCAATGATACCGCGAGACCCACGCT
CACCGGCTCCAGATTTATCAGCAATAAACCAGCCAGCCGGAAGGGCCGAGCGCAGAAGTGGTCCTGCAAC
TTTATCCGCCTCCATCCAGTCTATTAAACAAGTGGCAGCAACGGATTCGCAAACCTGTCACGCCTTTTGT
GCCAAAAGCCGCGCCAGGTTTGCGATCCGCTGTGCCAGGCGTTAGGCGTCATATGAAGATTTCGGTGATC
CCTGAGCAGGTGGCGGAAACATTGGATGCTGAGAACCATTTCATTGTTCGTGAAGTGTTCGATGTGCACC
TATCCGACCAAGGCTTTGAACTATCTACCAGAAGTGTGAGCCCCTACCGGAAGGATTACATCTCGGATGA
TGACTCTGATGAAGACTCTGCTTGCTATGGCGCATTCATCGACCAAGAGCTTGTCGGGAAGATTGAACTC
AACTCAACATGGAACGATCTAGCCTCTATCGAACACATTGTTGTGTCGCACACGCACCGAGGCAAAGGAG
TCGCGCACAGTCTCATCGAATTTGCGAAAAAGTGGGCACTAAGCAGACAGCTCCTTGGCATACGATTAGA
GACACAAACGAACAATGTACCTGCCTGCAATTTGTACGCAAAATGTGGCTTTACTCTCGGCGGCATTGAC
CTGTTCACGTATAAAACTAGACCTCAAGTCTCGAACGAAACAGCGATGTACTGGTACTGGTTCTCGGGAG
CACAGGATGACGCCTAACAATTCATTCAAGCCGACACCGCTTCGCGGCGCGGCTTAATTCAGGAGTTAAA
CATCATGAGGGAAGCGGTGATCGCCGAAGTATCGACTCAACTATCAGAGGTAGTTGGCGTCATCGAGCGC
CATCTCGAACCGACGTTGCTGGCCGTACATTTGTACGGCTCCGCAGTGGATGGCGGCCTGAAGCCACACA
GTGATATTGATTTGCTGGTTACGGTGACCGTAAGGCTTGATGAAACAACGCGGCGAGCTTTGATCAACGA
CCTTTTGGAAACTTCGGCTTCCCCTGGAGAGAGCGAGATTCTCCGCGCTGTAGAAGTCACCATTGTTGTG
CACGACGACATCATTCCGTGGCGTTATCCAGCTAAGCGCGAACTGCAATTTGGAGAATGGCAGCGCAATG
ACATTCTTGCAGGTATCTTCGAGCCAGCCACGATCGACATTGATCTGGCTATCTTGCTGACAAAAGCAAG
AGAACATAGCGTTGCCTTGGTAGGTCCAGCGGCGGAGGAACTCTTTGATCCGGTTCCTGAACAGGATCTA
TTTGAGGCGCTAAATGAAACCTTAACGCTATGGAACTCGCCGCCCGACTGGGCTGGCGATGAGCGAAATG
TAGTGCTTACGTTGTCCCGCATTTGGTACAGCGCAGTAACCGGCAAAATCGCGCCGAAGGATGTCGCTGC
CGACTGGGCAATGGAGCGCCTGCCGGCCCAGTATCAGCCCGTCATACTTGAAGCTAGGCAGGCTTATCTT
GGACAAGAAGATCGCTTGGCCTCGCGCGCAGATCAGTTGGAAGAATTTGTTCACTACGTGAAAGGCGAGA
TCACCAAGGTAGTCGGCAAATAATGTCTAACAATTCGTTCAAGCCGACGCCGCTTCGCGGCGCGGCTTAA
CTCAAGCGTTAGAGAGCTGGGGAAGACTATGCGCGATCTGTTGAAGGTGGTTCTAAGCCTCGTACTTGCG
ATGGCATCGGGGCAGGCACTTGCTGACCTGCCAATTGTTTTAGTGGATGAAGCTCGTCTTCCCTATGACT
ACTCCCCATCCAACTACGACATTTCTCCAAGCAACTACGACAACTCCATAAGCAATTACGACAATAGTCC
ATCAAATTACGACAACTCTGAGAGCAACTACGATAATAGTTCATCCAATTACGACAATAGTCGCAACGGA
AATCGTAGGCTTATATATAGCGCAAATGGGTCTCGCACTTTCGCCGGCTACTACGTCATTGCCAACAATG
GGACAACGAACTTCTTTTCCACATCTGGCAAAAGGATGTTCTACACCCCAAAAGGGGGGCGCGGCGTCTA
TGGCGGCAAAGATGGGAGCTTCTGCGGGGCATTGGTCGTCATAAATGGCCAATTTTCGCTTGCCCTGACA
GATAACGGCCTGAAGATCATGTATCTAAGCAACTAGCCTGCTCTCTAATAAAATGTTAGGAGCTTGGCTG
CCATTTTTGGGGTGAGGCCGTTCGCGGCCGAGGGGCGCAGCCCCTGGGGGGATGGGAGGCCCGCGTTAGC
GGGCCGGGAGGGTTCGAGAAGGGGGGGCACCCCCCTTCGGCGTGCGCGGTCACGCGCCAGGGCGCAGCCC
TGGTTAAAAACAAGGTTTATAAATATTGGTTTAAAAGCAGGTTAAAAGACAGGTTAGCGGTGGCCGAAAA
ACGGGCGGAAACCCTTGCAAATGCTGGATTTTCTGCCTGTGGACAGCCCCTCAAATGTCAATAGGTGCGC
CCCTCATCTGTCAGCACTCTGCCCCTCAAGTGTCAAGGATCGCGCCCCTCATCTGTCAGTAGTCGCGCCC
CTCAAGTGTCAATACCGCAGGGCACTTATCCCCAGGCTTGTCCACATCATCTGTGGGAAACTCGCGTAAA
ATCAGGCGTTTTCGCCGATTTGCGAGGCTGGCCAGCTCCACGTCGCCGGCCGAAATCGAGCCTGCCCCTC
ATCTGTCAACGCCGCGCCGGGTGAGTCGGCCCCTCAAGTGTCAACGTCCGCCCCTCATCTGTCAGTGAGG
GCCAAGTTTTCCGCGAGGTATCCACAACGCCGGCGGCCGGCCGCGGTGTCTCGCACACGGCTTCGACGGC
GTTTCTGGCGCGTTTGCAGGGCCATAGACGGCCGCCAGCCCAGCGGCGAGGGCAACCAGCCCGGTGAGCG
TCGGAAAGGGTCGAGGAATTCCGCCTAACCGGCTCAGTTCTGCGTAGAAACCAACATGCAAGCTCCACCG
GGTGCAAAGCGGCAGCGGCGGCAGGATATATTCAATTGTAAATGGCTTCATGTCCGGGAAATCTACATGG
ATCAGCAATGAGTATGATGGTCCCATCGATACCGTCGACCTCGAGGCGCGCCAAGCTATCAAACAAGTTT
GTACAAAAAAGCAGGCTTAGATCAGGATATTCTTGTTTAAGATGTTGAACTCTATGGAGGTTTGTATGAA
CTGATGATCTAGGACCGGATAAGTTCCCTTCTTCATAGCGAACTTATTCAAAGAATGTTTTGTGTATCAT
TCTTGTTACATTGTTATTAATGAAAAAATATTATTGGTCATTGGACTGAACACGAGTGTTAAATATGGAC
CAGGCCCCAAATAAGATCCATTGATATATGAATTAAATAACAAGAATAAATCGAGTCACCAAACCACTTG
CCTTTTTTAACGAGACTTGTTCACCAACTTGATACAAAAGTCATTATCCTATGCAAATCAATAATCATAC
AAAAATATCCAATAACACTAAAAAATTAAAAGAAATGGATAATTTCACAATATGTTATACGATAAAGAAG
TTACTTTTCCAAGAAATTCACTGATTTTATAAGCCCACTTGCATTAGATAAATGGCAAAAAAAAACAAAA
AGGAAAAGAAATAAAGCACGAAGAATTCTAGAAAATACGAAATACGCTTCAATGCAGTGGGACCCACGGT
TCAATTATTGCCAATTTTCAGCTCCACCGTATATTTAAAAAATAAAACGATAATGCTAAAAAAATATAAA
TCGTAACGATCGTTAAATCTCAACGGCTGGATCTTATGACGACCGTTAGAAATTGTGGTTGTCGACGAGT
CAGTAATAAACGGCGTCAAAGTGGTTGCAGCCGGCACACACGAGTCGTGTTTATCAACTCAAAGCACAAA
TACTTTTCCTCAACCTAAAAATAAGGCAATTAGCCAAAAACAACTTTGCGTGTAAACAACGCTCAATACA
CGTGTCATTTTATTATTAGCTATTGCTTCACCGCCTTAGCTTTCTCGTGACCTAGTCGTCCTCGTCTTTT
CTTCTTCTTCTTCTATAAAACAATACCCAAAGAGCTCTTCTTCTTCACAATTCAGATTTCAATTTCTCAA
AATCTTAAAAACTTTCTCTCAATTCTCTCTACCGTGATCAAGTACCCAGCTTTCTTGTACAAAGTGGTTC
GATAATTCCTTAATTAACTAGTCCTTCGCAAGACCCTTCCTCTATATAAGGAAGTTCATTTCATTTGGAG
AGGACACGCTGGGATCCCCAATTCCGGGCGGAATGAAAGCGTTAACGGCCAGGCAACAAGAGGTGTTTGA
TCTCATCCGTGATCACATCAGCCAGACAGGTATGCCGCCGACGCGTGCGGAAATCGCGCAGCGTTTGGGG
TTCCGTTCCCCAAACGCGGCTGAAGAACATCTGAAGGCGCTGGCACGCAAAGGCGTTATTGAAATTGTTT
CCGGCGCATCACGCGGGATTCGTCTGTTGCAGGAAGAGGAAGAAGGGTTGCCGCTGGTAGGTCGTGTGGC
TGCCGGTGAACCGTCGAGCGCCCCCCCGACCGATGTCAGCCTGGGGGACGAGCTCCACTTAGACGGCGAG
GACGTGGCGATGGCGCATGCCGACGCGCTAGACGATTTCGATCTGGACATGTTGGGGGACGGGGATTCCC
CGGGTCCGGGATTTACCCCCCACGACTCCGCCCCCTACGGCGCTCTGGATATGGCCGACTTCGAGTTTGA
GCAGATGTTTACCGATGCCCTTGGAATTGACGAGTACGGTGGGGATCCGTCTGCTGGAGACATGAGAGCT
GCCAACCTTTGGCCAAGCCCGCTCATGATCAAACGCTCTAAGAAGAACAGCCTGGCCTTGTCCCTGACGG
CCGACCAGATGGTCAGTGCCTTGTTGGATGCTGAGCCCCCCATACTCTATTCCGAGTATGATCCTACCAG
ACCCTTCAGTGAAGCTTCGATGATGGGCTTACTGACCAACCTGGCAGACAGGGAGCTGGTTCACATGATC
AACTGGGCGAAGAGGGTGCCAGGCTTTGTGGATTTGACCCTCCATGATCAGGTCCACCTTCTAGAATGTG
CCTGGCTAGAGATCCTGATGATTGGTCTCGTCTGGCGCTCCATGGAGCACCCAGTGAAGCTACTGTTTGC
TCCTAACTTGCTCTTGGACAGGAACCAGGGAAAATGTGTAGAGGGCATGGTGGAGATCTTCGACATGCTG
CTGGCTACATCATCTCGGTTCCGCATGATGAATCTGCAGGGAGAGGAGTTTGTGTGCCTCAAATCTATTA
TTTTGCTTAATTCTGGAGTGTACACATTTCTGTCCAGCACCCTGAAGTCTCTGGAAGAGAAGGACCATAT
CCACCGAGTCCTGGACAAGATCACAGACACTTTGATCCACCTGATGGCCAAGGCAGGCCTGACCCTGCAG
CAGCAGCACCAGCGGCTGGCCCAGCTCCTCCTCATCCTCTCCCACATCAGGCACATGAGTAACAAAGGCA
TGGAGCATCTGTACAGCATGAAGTGCAAGAACGTGGTGCCCCTCTATGACCTGCTGCTGGAGATGCTGGA
CGCCCACCGCCTACATGCGCCCACTAGCCGTGGAGGGGCATCCGTGGAGGAGACGGACCAAAGCCACTTG
GCCACTGCGGGCTCTACTTCATCGCATTCCTTGCAAAAGTATTACATCACGGGGGAGGCAGAGGGTTTCC
CTGCCACAGTCTGAGAGCTCCCTGGCGAATTCCCAGAGATGTTAGCTGAAATCATCACTAATCAGATACC
AAAATATTCAAATGGAAATATCAAAAAGCTTCTGTTTCATCAAAAATGACTCGACCTAACTGAGTAAGCT
AGCTTGTTCGAGTATTATGGCATTGGGAAAACTGTTTTTCTTGTACCATTTGTTGTGCTTGTAATTTACT
GTGTTTTTTATTCGGTTTTCGCTATCGAACTGTGAAATGGAAATGGATGGAGAAGAGTTAATGAATGATA
TGGTCCTTTTGTTCATTCTCAAATTAATATTATTTGTTTTTTCTCTTATTTGTTGTGTGTTGAATTTGAA
ATTATAAGAGATATGCAAACATTTTGTTTTGAGTAAAAATGTGTCAAATCGTGGCCTCTAATGACCGAAG
TTAATATGAGGAGTAAAACATCCCAAACAAGCTTGGAAACCATGGGGATCACGAATTCTGGATCCGATAC
GTAACGCGTCTGCAGCATGCGTGGTACCGCGGCCGCGTTTAAACCACCCCGTGTCTAGAGTCGACCTGCA
GGCATGCAAGCTTCACGCTGCCGCAAGCACTCAGGGCGCAAGGGCTGCTAAAGGAAGCGGAACACGTAGA
AAGCCAGTCCGCAGAAACGGTGCTGACCCCGGATGAATGTCAGCTACTGGGCTATCTGGACAAGGGAAAA
CGCAAGCGCAAAGAGAAAGCAGGTAGCTTGCAGTGGGCTTACATGGCGATAGCTAGACTGGGCGGTTTTA
TGGACAGCAAGCGAACCGGAATTGCCAGCTGGGGCGCCCTCTGGTAAGGTTGGGAAGCCCTGCAAAGTAA
ACTGGATGGCTTTCTTGCCGCCAAGGATCTGATGGCGCAGGGGATCAAGATCATGAGCGGAGAATTAAGG
GAGTCACGTTATGACCCCCGCCGATGACGCGGGACAAGCCGTTTTACGTTTGGAACTGACAGAACCGCAA
CGTTGAAGGAGCCACTCAGCCGCGGGTTTCTGGAGTTTAATGAGCTAAGCACATACGTCAGAAACCATTA
TTGCGCGTTCAAAAGTCGCCTAAGGTCACTATCAGCTAGCAAATATTTCTTGTCAAAAATGCTCCACTGA
CGTTCCATAAATTCCCCTCGGTATCCAATTAGAGTCTCATATTCACTCTCAATCCAGATCTCGACTCTAG
TCGAGGGCCCATGGGAGCTTGGATTGAACAAGATGGATTGCACGCAGGTTCTCCGGCCGCTTGGGTGGAG
AGGCTATTCGGCTATGACTGGGCACAACAGACAATCGGCTGCTCTGATGCCGCCGTGTTCCGGCTGTCAG
CGCAGGGGCGCCCGGTTCTTTTTGTCAAGACCGACCTGTCCGGTGCCCTGAATGAACTGCAGGACGAGGC
AGCGCGGCTATCGTGGCTGGCCACGACGGGCGTTCCTTGCGCAGCTGTGCTCGACGTTGTCACTGAAGCG
GGAAGGGACTGGCTGCTATTGGGCGAAGTGCCGGGGCAGGATCTCCTGTCATCTCACCTTGCTCCTGCCG
AGAAAGTATCCATCATGGCTGATGCAATGCGGCGGCTGCATACGCTTGATCCGGCTACCTGCCCATTCGA
CCACCAAGCGAAACATCGCATCGAGCGAGCACGTACTCGGATGGAAGCCGGTCTTGTCGATCAGGATGAT
CTGGACGAAGAGCATCAGGGGCTCGCGCCAGCCGAACTGTTCGCCAGGCTCAAGGCGCGCATGCCCGACG
GCGAGGATCTCGTCGTGACCCATGGCGATGCCTGCTTGCCGAATATCATGGTGGAAAATGGCCGCTTTTC
TGGATTCATCGACTGTGGCCGGCTGGGTGTGGCGGACCGCTATCAGGACATAGCGTTGGCTACCCGTGAT
ATTGCTGAAGAGCTTGGCGGCGAATGGGCTGACCGCTTCCTCGTGCTTTACGGTATCGCCGCTCCCGATT
CGCAGCGCATCGCCTTCTATCGCCTTCTTGACGAGTTCTTCTGAGCGGGACCCAAGCTAGCTTCGACGGA
TCCCCGATCGTTCAAACATTTGGCAATAAAGTTTCTTAAGATTGAATCCTGTTGCCGGTCTTGCGATGAT
TATCATATAATTTCTGTTGAATTACGTTAAGCATGTAATAATTAACATGTAATGCATGACGTTATTTATG
AGATGGGTTTTTATGATTAGAGTCCCGCAATTATACATTTAATACGCGATAGAAAACAAAATATAGCGCG
CAAACTAGGATAAATTATCGCGCGCGGTGTCATCTATGTTACTAGATCGGGAATTGCCAAGCTTAT
Features (pLannotate 1.2.2; 38 found; start..end, strand, type, name):
     36..64      -  promoter       GAL1 promoter (fragment): S. cerevisiae GAL1; inducible promoter, regulated by Gal4
    228..287     -  promoter       GAL10 promoter (fragment): S. cerevisiae GAL10; inducible promoter, regulated by Gal4
    306..352     +  promoter       minimal CaMV 35S promoter: minimal 35S promoter from cauliflower mosaic virus
    400..424     +  protein_bind   attB1: mutant version of attB; recombination site for the Gateway® BP reaction BP Clonase™
    427..445     +  RBS            RBS (fragment): efficient ribosome binding site from bacteriophage T7 gene 10 (Olins and Rangwala, 1989)
    460..2263    +  CDS            GUS (fragment): β-glucuronidase; uidA (or gusA) from E. coli
   2267..2291    -  protein_bind   attB2: mutant version of attB; recombination site for the Gateway® BP reaction BP Clonase™
   2331..2411    +  CDS            RBCS.3A (fragment): RBS3_PEA - Experimental evidence at protein level: Swiss-Prot protein existence level 1. RuBisCO catalyzes two reactions: the carboxylation of D- ribulose 1,5-bisphosphate, the primary event in carbon dioxide fixation, as well as the oxidative fragmentation of the pentose substrate. Both reactions occur simultaneously and in competition at the same active site. Although the small subunit is not catalytic it is essential for maximal activity (Probable). Binds to abscisic acid (ABA); only half of the possible binding sites are occupied in the crystal; and there are indications this is a low affi
   2834..2858    +  misc_feature   RB T-DNA repeat: right border repeat from nopaline C58 T-DNA
   2856..3203    -  CDS            ocd (fragment): OCD_AGRFC - Experimental evidence at protein level: Swiss-Prot protein existence level 1. Catalyzes the conversion of L-ornithine into L-proline with release of ammonia. Is involved in the utilization of nopaline, a catabolic pathway that proceeds through L-arginine and L-ornithine to L-proline. Nopaline is a predominant opine in plant cells transformed with Ti plasmid pTiC58. From Agrobacterium fabrum (strain C58 / ATCC 33970) (Agrobacterium tumefaciens (strain C58)).
   3421..3530    +  oriT           oriT: incP origin of transfer
   3563..3589    +  CDS            traJ (fragment): oriT-recognizing protein; traJ
   3590..4357    +  mobile_element IS1: prokaryotic transposable element IS1
   4357..4710    +  CDS            traJ: oriT-recognizing protein; traJ
   4748..4852    +  CDS            traI (fragment): TRAI6_ECOLX - Experimental evidence at protein level: Swiss-Prot protein existence level 1. The initiation process of transfer DNA synthesis requires the interaction of at least three plasmid-specific components (TraH, I, and J) at the transfer origin resulting in the assembly of a specialised nucleoprotein complex - the relaxosome. Site- and strand-specific cleavage at the transfer origin is dependent on TraI and TraJ. From Escherichia coli.
   4982..6130    +  CDS            trfA: trans-acting replication protein that binds to and activates oriV
   6150..6269    +  CDS            tetR (fragment): TETR1_ECOLX - Experimental evidence at protein level: Swiss-Prot protein existence level 1. TetR is the repressor of the tetracycline resistance element; its N-terminal region forms a helix-turn-helix structure and binds DNA. Binding of tetracycline to TetR reduces the repressor affinity for the tetracycline resistance gene (tetA) promoter operator sites. From Escherichia coli.
   7251..7304    +  misc_feature   bom (fragment): basis of mobility region from pBR322
   7490..8078    -  rep_origin     ori: high-copy-number ColE1/pMB1/pBR322/pUC origin of replication
   8250..8497    -  CDS            bla(M) (fragment): β-lactamase lacking the signal sequence; bla(M); allows cytosolic expression of β-lactamase
   8593..9114    +  CDS            sat-1: STA_ECOLX - Protein inferred from homology: Swiss-Prot protein existence level 3. Involved in resistance to streptothricin, a broad-spectrum antibiotic produced by streptomycetes (PubMed:1850404). Detoxifies streptothricin via acetylation of the beta amino group of the first beta-lysyl moiety of streptothricin (By similarity). From Escherichia coli.
   9175..9960    +  CDS            aadA: S3AD_SHIFL - Experimental evidence at protein level: Swiss-Prot protein existence level 1. Mediates bacterial resistance to the antibiotics streptomycin and spectinomycin. From Shigella flexneri.
  10568..11279   -  rep_origin     oriV: incP origin of replication
  11359..11383   +  misc_feature   LB T-DNA repeat: left border repeat from octopine Ach5 T-DNA
  11435..11456   +  misc_feature   MCS (fragment): pBluescript multiple cloning site
  11473..11497   +  protein_bind   attB1: mutant version of attB; recombination site for the Gateway® BP reaction BP Clonase™
  12504..12528   -  protein_bind   attB2: mutant version of attB; recombination site for the Gateway® BP reaction BP Clonase™
  12558..12604   +  promoter       minimal CaMV 35S promoter: minimal 35S promoter from cauliflower mosaic virus
  12633..12884   +  CDS            LexA BD: DNA-binding domain of E. coli LexA; lexA (truncated); binds the 16-bp palindromic sequence 5'-CTGTATATATATACAG-3'
  12900..13133   +  CDS            VP16 AD: transcriptional activation domain of herpes simplex virus protein VP16 (Triezenberg et al., 1988; Cousens et al., 1989); UL48
  13143..14078   +  CDS            ERT2: mutated ligand-binding domain of the human estrogen receptor (Feil et al., 1997)
  14097..14186   +  CDS            NR3C1 (fragment): GCR_RABIT - Also known as GRL. Experimental evidence at protein level: Swiss-Prot protein existence level 1. Receptor for glucocorticoids (GC). Has a dual mode of action: as a transcription factor that binds to glucocorticoid response elements (GRE), both for nuclear and mitochondrial DNA, and as a modulator of other transcription factors. Affects inflammatory responses, cellular proliferation and differentiation in target tissues. Involved in chromatin remodeling. Plays a role in rapid mRNA degradation by binding to the 5' UTR of target mRNAs and interacting with PNRC2 in a ligand-dependent m
  14216..14510   +  terminator     E9 terminator (fragment): terminator and polyadenylation signal from the pea rbcS-E9 gene
  14614..14643   +  misc_feature   MCS (fragment): pUC18/19 multiple cloning site
  14639..14962   +  CDS            tnpA (fragment): TN5P_ECOLX - Also known as tnp. Experimental evidence at protein level: Swiss-Prot protein existence level 1. Mediates transposition of transposon Tn5 by a 'cut and paste' mechanism. First, the monomeric transposase binds the 19 bp inverted DNA repeats flanking the transposon. Then, dimerization of the DNA- bound transposase creates a synaptic DNA complex. After nicking of the first DNA strand, excision of the transposon proceeds through a series of intermediates. The transposase then mediates the insertion of the transposon at a new site by strand transfer. The activity of the wild- type tran
  15042..15221   +  promoter       NOS promoter: nopaline synthase promoter
  15282..16074   +  CDS            NeoR/KanR (fragment): aminoglycoside phosphotransferase from Tn5; aph(3')-II (or nptII); confers resistance to neomycin, kanamycin, and G418 (Geneticin®)
  16106..16358   +  terminator     NOS terminator: nopaline synthase terminator and poly(A) signal
