>Addgene plasmid #53449 | AtUBQ10+pLB12 | addgene full sequence | sequence record 369766 | Addgene NGS Result
ACGGCCGCGACCTCCGCGATCGCGGCAAAGTATCTGGCCCGTAAAGATTCGCGCACGATGGCGCTGATCG
GCAACGGTGCCCAAAGTGAGTTCCAGGCTTTGGCCTTCAAGGCGCTGATCGGCGTCGATCGGATACGACT
TTACGACATCGACCCCGAGGCTACTGCTCGCTGCTCCCGCAATCTCCAGCGGTTCGGGTTTCAGATCGAG
GCCTGCACCTCTGCGGAACAGGCGGTCGAAGGTGCCGATATCGTTTACCCGCCAATATATCCTGTCAAAG
TCGAGGCGCGCCAAGCTATCAAACAAGTTTGTACAAAAAAGCAGGCTCCGCGGCCGCCCCCTTCACCGAT
CAGGATATTCTTGTTTAAGATGTTGAACTCTATGGAGGTTTGTATGAACTGATGATCTAGGACCGGATAA
GTTCCCTTCTTCATAGCGAACTTATTCAAAGAATGTTTTGTGTATCATTCTTGTTACATTGTTATTAATG
AAAAAATATTATTGGTCATTGGACTGAACACGAGTGTTAAATATGGACCAGGCCCCAAATAAGATCCATT
GATATATGAATTAAATAACAAGAATAAATCGAGTCACCAAACCACTTGCCTTTTTTAACGAGACTTGTTC
ACCAACTTGATACAAAAGTCATTATCCTATGCAAATCAATAATCATACAAAAATATCCAATAACACTAAA
AAATTAAAAGAAATGGATAATTTCACAATATGTTATACGATAAAGAAGTTACTTTTCCAAGAAATTCACT
GATTTTATAAGCCCACTTGCATTAGATAAATGGCAAAAAAAAACAAAAAGGAAAAGAAATAAAGCACGAA
GAATTCTAGAAAATACGAAATACGCTTCAATGCAGTGGGACCCACGGTTCAATTATTGCCAATTTTCAGC
TCCACCGTATATTTAAAAAATAAAACGATAATGCTAAAAAAATATAAATCGTAACGATCGTTAAATCTCA
ACGGCTGGATCTTATGACGACCGTTAGAAATTGTGGTTGTCGACGAGTCAGTAATAAACGGCGTCAAAGT
GGTTGCAGCCGGCACACACGAGTCGTGTTTATCAACTCAAAGCACAAATACTTTTCCTCAACCTAAAAAT
AAGGCAATTAGCCAAAAACAACTTTGCGTGTAAACAACGCTCAATACACGTGTCATTTTATTATTAGCTA
TTGCTTCACCGCCTTAGCTTTCTCGTGACCTAGTCGTCCTCGTCTTTTCTTCTTCTTCTTCTATAAAACA
ATACCCAAAGAGCTCTTCTTCTTCACAATTCAGATTTCAATTTCTCAAAATCTTAAAAACTTTCTCTCAA
TTCTCTCTACCGTGATCAAGAAGGGTGGGCGCGCCGACCCAGCTTTCTTGTACAAAGTGGTTCGATAATT
CTTAATTAACTAGTCCTTCGCAAGACCCTTCCTCTATATAAGGAAGTTCATTTCATTTGGAGAGGACACG
CTGGGATCCCCAATTCCGGGCGGAATGAAAGCGTTAACGGCCAGGCAACAAGAGGTGTTTGATCTCATCC
GTGATCACATCAGCCAGACAGGTATGCCGCCGACGCGTGCGGAAATCGCGCAGCGTTTGGGGTTCCGTTC
CCCAAACGCGGCTGAAGAACATCTGAAGGCGCTGGCACGCAAAGGCGTTATTGAAATTGTTTCCGGCGCA
TCACGCGGGATTCGTCTGTTGCAGGAAGAGGAAGAAGGGTTGCCGCTGGTAGGTCGTGTGGCTGCCGGTG
AACCGTCGAGCGCCCCCCCGACCGATGTCAGCCTGGGGGACGAGCTCCACTTAGACGGCGAGGACGTGGC
GATGGCGCATGCCGACGCGCTAGACGATTTCGATCTGGACATGTTGGGGGACGGGGATTCCCCGGGTCCG
GGATTTACCCCCCACGACTCCGCCCCCTACGGCGCTCTGGATATGGCCGACTTCGAGTTTGAGCAGATGT
TTACCGATGCCCTTGGAATTGACGAGTACGGTGGGGATCCGTCTGCTGGAGACATGAGAGCTGCCAACCT
TTGGCCAAGCCCGCTCATGATCAAACGCTCTAAGAAGAACAGCCTGGCCTTGTCCCTGACGGCCGACCAG
ATGGTCAGTGCCTTGTTGGATGCTGAGCCCCCCATACTCTATTCCGAGTATGATCCTACCAGACCCTTCA
GTGAAGCTTCGATGATGGGCTTACTGACCAACCTGGCAGACAGGGAGCTGGTTCACATGATCAACTGGGC
GAAGAGGGTGCCAGGCTTTGTGGATTTGACCCTCCATGATCAGGTCCACCTTCTAGAATGTGCCTGGCTA
GAGATCCTGATGATTGGTCTCGTCTGGCGCTCCATGGAGCACCCAGGGAAGCTACTGTTTGCTCCTAACT
TGCTCTTGGACAGGAACCAGGGAAAATGTGTAGAGGGCATGGTGGAGATCTTCGACATGCTGCTGGCTAC
ATCATCTCGGTTCCGCATGATGAATCTGCAGGGAGAGGAGTTTGTGTGCCTCAAATCTATTATTTTGCTT
AATTCTGGAGTGTACACATTTCTGTCCAGCACCCTGAAGTCTCTGGAAGAGAAGGACCATATCCACCGAG
TCCTGGACAAGATCACAGACACTTTGATCCACCTGATGGCCAAGGCAGGCCTGACCCTGCAGCAGCAGCA
CCAGCGGCTGGCCCAGCTCCTCCTCATCCTCTCCCACATCAGGCACATGAGTAACAAAGGCATGGAGCAT
CTGTACAGCATGAAGTGCAAGAACGTGGTGCCCCTCTATGACCTGCTGCTGGAGATGCTGGACGCCCACC
GCCTACATGCGCCCACTAGCCGTGGAGGGGCATCCGTGGAGGAGACGGACCAAAGCCACTTGGCCACTGC
GGGCTCTACTTCATCGCATTCCTTGCAAAAGTATTACATCACGGGGGAGGCAGAGGGTTTCCCTGCCACA
GTCTGAGAGCTCCCTGGCGGAATTCCCAGAGATGTTAGCTGAAATCATCACTAATCAGATACCAAAATAT
TCAAATGGAAATATCAAAAAGCTTCTGTTTCATCAAAAATGACTCGACCTAACTGAGTAAGCTAGCTTGT
TCGAGTATTATGGCATTGGGAAAACTGTTTTTCTTGTACCATTTGTTGTGCTTGTAATTTACTGTGTTTT
TTATTCGGTTTTCGCTATCGAACTGTGAAATGGAAATGGATGGAGAAGAGTTAATGAATGATATGGTCCT
TTTGTTCATTCTCAAATTAATATTATTTGTTTTTTCTCTTATTTGTTGTGTGTTGAATTTGAAATTATAA
GAGATATGCAAACATTTTGTTTTGAGTAAAAATGTGTCAAATCGTGGCCTCTAATGACCGAAGTTAATAT
GAGGAGTAAAACACTAGATCCCCAAACAAGCTTGGAAACCATGGGGAATCACGAATTCTGGATCCGATAC
GTAACGCGTCTGCAGCATGCGTGGTACCGCGGCCGCGTTTAAACCACCCCGTGTCTAGAGTCGACCTGCA
GGCATGCAAGCTTCACGCTGCCGCAAGCACTCAGGGCGCAAGGGCTGCTAAAGGAAGCGGAACACGTAGA
AAGCCAGTCCGCAGAAACGGTGCTGACCCCGGATGAATGTCAGCTACTGGGCTATCTGGACAAGGGAAAA
CGCAAGCGCAAAGAGAAAGCAGGTAGCTTGCAGTGGGCTTACATGGCGATAGCTAGACTGGGCGGTTTTA
TGGACAGCAAGCGAACCGGAATTGCCAGCTGGGGCGCCCTCTGGTAAGGTTGGGAAGCCCTGCAAAGTAA
ACTGGATGGCTTTCTTGCCGCCAAGGATCTGATGGCGCAGGGGATCAAGATCATGAGCGGAGAATTAAGG
GAGTCACGTTATGACCCCCGCCGATGACGCGGGACAAGCCGTTTTACGTTTGGAACTGACAGAACCGCAA
CGTTGAAGGAGCCACTCAGCCGCGGGTTTCTGGAGTTTAATGAGCTAAGCACATACGTCAGAAACCATTA
TTGCGCGTTCAAAAGTCGCCTAAGGTCACTATCAGCTAGCAAATATTTCTTGTCAAAAATGCTCCACTGA
CGTTCCATAAATTCCCCTCGGTATCCAATTAGAGTCTCATATTCACTCTCAATCCAGATCTCGACTCTAG
TCGAGGGCCCATGGGAGCTTGGATTGAACAAGATGGATTGCACGCAGGTTCTCCGGCCGCTTGGGTGGAG
AGGCTATTCGGCTATGACTGGGCACAACAGACAATCGGCTGCTCTGATGCCGCCGTGTTCCGGCTGTCAG
CGCAGGGGCGCCCGGTTCTTTTTGTCAAGACCGACCTGTCCGGTGCCCTGAATGAACTGCAGGACGAGGC
AGCGCGGCTATCGTGGCTGGCCACGACGGGCGTTCCTTGCGCAGCTGTGCTCGACGTTGTCACTGAAGCG
GGAAGGGACTGGCTGCTATTGGGCGAAGTGCCGGGGCAGGATCTCCTGTCATCTCACCTTGCTCCTGCCG
AGAAAGTATCCATCATGGCTGATGCAATGCGGCGGCTGCATACGCTTGATCCGGCTACCTGCCCATTCGA
CCACCAAGCGAAACATCGCATCGAGCGAGCACGTACTCGGATGGAAGCCGGTCTTGTCGATCAGGATGAT
CTGGACGAAGAGCATCAGGGGCTCGCGCCAGCCGAACTGTTCGCCAGGCTCAAGGCGCGCATGCCCGACG
GCGAGGATCTCGTCGTGACCCATGGCGATGCCTGCTTGCCGAATATCATGGTGGAAAATGGCCGCTTTTC
TGGATTCATCGACTGTGGCCGGCTGGGTGTGGCGGACCGCTATCAGGACATAGCGTTGGCTACCCGTGAT
ATTGCTGAAGAGCTTGGCGGCGAATGGGCTGACCGCTTCCTCGTGCTTTACGGTATCGCCGCTCCCGATT
CGCAGCGCATCGCCTTCTATCGCCTTCTTGACGAGTTCTTCTGAGCGGGACCCAAGCTAGCTTCGACGGA
TCCCCGATCGTTCAAACATTTGGCAATAAAGTTTCTTAAGATTGAATCCTGTTGCCGGTCTTGCGATGAT
TATCATATAATTTCTGTTGAATTACGTTAAGCATGTAATAATTAACATGTAATGCATGACGTTATTTATG
AGATGGGTTTTTATGATTAGAGTCCCGCAATTATACATTTAATACGCGATAGAAAACAAAATATAGCGCG
CAAACTAGGATAAATTATCGCGCGCGGTGTCATCTATGTTACTAGATCGGGAATTGCCAAGCTTATCGAT
GGGACCATCATACTCATTGCTGATCCATGTAGATTTCCCGGACATGAAGCCATTTACAATTGAATATATC
CTGCCGCCGCTGCCGCTTTGCACCCGGTGGAGCTTGCATGTTGGTTTCTACGCAGAACTGAGCCGGTTAG
GCGGAATTCCTCGACCCTTTCCGACGCTCACCGGGCTGGTTGCCCTCGCCGCTGGGCTGGCGGCCGTCTA
TGGCCCTGCAAACGCGCCAGAAACGCCGTCGAAGCCGTGTGCGAGACACCGCGGCCGGCCGCCGGCGTTG
TGGATACCTCGCGGAAAACTTGGCCCTCACTGACAGATGAGGGGCGGACGTTGACACTTGAGGGGCCGAC
TCACCCGGCGCGGCGTTGACAGATGAGGGGCAGGCTCGATTTCGGCCGGCGACGTGGAGCTGGCCAGCCT
CGCAAATCGGCGAAAACGCCTGATTTTACGCGAGTTTCCCACAGATGATGTGGACAAGCCTGGGGATAAG
TGCCCTGCGGTATTGACACTTGAGGGGCGCGACTACTGACAGATGAGGGGCGCGATCCTTGACACTTGAG
GGGCAGAGTGCTGACAGATGAGGGGCGCACCTATTGACATTTGAGGGGCTGTCCACAGGCAGAAAATCCA
GCATTTGCAAGGGTTTCCGCCCGTTTTTCGGCCACCGCTAACCTGTCTTTTAACCTGCTTTTAAACCAAT
ATTTATAAACCTTGTTTTTAACCAGGGCTGCGCCCTGTGCGCGTGACCGCGCACGCCGAAGGGGGGTGCC
CCCCCTTCTCGAACCCTCCCGGCCCGCTAACGCGGGCCTCCCATCCCCCCAGGGGCTGCGCCCCTCGGCC
GCGAACGGCCTCACCCCAAAAATGGCAGCCAAGCTCCTAACATTTTATTAGAGAGCAGGCTAGTTGCTTA
GATACATGATCTTCAGGCCGTTATCTGTCAGGGCAAGCGAAAATTGGCCATTTATGACGACCAATGCCCC
GCAGAAGCTCCCATCTTTGCCGCCATAGACGCCGCGCCCCCCTTTTGGGGTGTAGAACATCCTTTTGCCA
GATGTGGAAAAGAAGTTCGTTGTCCCATTGTTGGCAATGACGTAGTAGCCGGCGAAAGTGCGAGACCCAT
TTGCGCTATATATAAGCCTACGATTTCCGTTGCGACTATTGTCGTAATTGGATGAACTATTATCGTAGTT
GCTCTCAGAGTTGTCGTAATTTGATGGACTATTGTCGTAATTGCTTATGGAGTTGTCGTAGTTGCTTGGA
GAAATGTCGTAGTTGGATGGGGAGTAGTCATAGGGAAGACGAGCTTCATCCACTAAAACAATTGGCAGGT
CAGCAAGTGCCTGCCCCGATGCCATCGCAAGTACGAGGCTTAGAACCACCTTCAACAGATCGCGCATAGT
CTTCCCCAGCTCTCTAACGCTTGAGTTAAGCCGCGCCGCGAAGCGGCGTCGGCTTGAACGAATTGTTAGA
CATTATTTGCCGACTACCTTGGTGATCTCGCCTTTCACGTAGTGAACAAATTCTTCCAACTGATCTGCGC
GCGAGGCCAAGCGATCTTCTTGTCCAAGATAAGCCTGCCTAGCTTCAAGTATGACGGGCTGATACTGGGC
CGGCAGGCGCTCCATTGCCCAGTCGGCAGCGACATCCTTCGGCGCGATTTTGCCGGTTACTGCGCTGTAC
CAAATGCGGGACAACGTAAGCACTACATTTCGCTCATCGCCAGCCCAGTCGGGCGGCGAGTTCCATAGCG
TTAAGGTTTCATTTAGCGCCTCAAATAGATCCTGTTCAGGAACCGGATCAAAGAGTTCCTCCGCCGCTGG
ACCTACCAAGGCAACGCTATGTTCTCTTGCTTTTGTCAGCAAGATAGCCAGATCAATGTCGATCGTGGCT
GGCTCGAAGATACCTGCAAGAATGTCATTGCGCTGCCATTCTCCAAATTGCAGTTCGCGCTTAGCTGGAT
AACGCCACGGAATGATGTCGTCGTGCACAACAATGGTGACTTCTACAGCGCGGAGAATCTCGCTCTCTCC
AGGGGAAGCCGAAGTTTCCAAAAGGTCGTTGATCAAAGCTCGCCGCGTTGTTTCATCAAGCCTTACGGTC
ACCGTAACCAGCAAATCAATATCACTGTGTGGCTTCAGGCCGCCATCCACTGCGGAGCCGTACAAATGTA
CGGCCAGCAACGTCGGTTCGAGATGGCGCTCGATGACGCCAACTACCTCTGATAGTTGAGTCGATACTTC
GGCGATCACCGCTTCCCTCATGATGTTTAACTCCTGAATTAAGCCGCGCCGCGAAGCGGTGTCGGCTTGA
ATGAATTGTTAGGCGTCATCCTGTGCTCCCGAGAACCAGTACCAGTACATCGCTGTTTCGTTCGAGACTT
GAGGTCTAGTTTTATACGTGAACAGGTCAATGCCGCCGAGAGTAAAGCCACATTTTGCGTACAAATTGCA
GGCAGGTACATTGTTCGTTTGTGTCTCTAATCGTATGCCAAGGAGCTGTCTGCTTAGTGCCCACTTTTTC
GCAAATTCGATGAGACTGTGCGCGACTCCTTTGCCTCGGTGCGTGTGCGACACAACAATGTGTTCGATAG
AGGCTAGATCGTTCCATGTTGAGTTGAGTTCAATCTTCCCGACAAGCTCTTGGTCGATGAATGCGCCATA
GCAAGCAGAGTCTTCATCAGAGTCATCATCCGAGATGTAATCCTTCCGGTAGGGGCTCACACTTCTGGTA
GATAGTTCAAAGCCTTGGTCGGATAGGTGCACATCGAACACTTCACGAACAATGAAATGGTTCTCAGCAT
CCAATGTTTCCGCCACCTGCTCAGGGATCACCGAAATCTTCATATGACGCCTAACGCCTGGCACAGCGGA
TCGCAAACCTGGCGCGGCTTTTGGCACAAAAGGCGTGACAGGTTTGCGAATCCGTTGCTGCCACTTGTTT
AATAGACTGGATGGAGGCGGATAAAGTTGCAGGACCACTTCTGCGCTCGGCCCTTCCGGCTGGCTGGTTT
ATTGCTGATAAATCTGGAGCCGGTGAGCGTGGGTCTCGCGGTATCATTGCAGCACTGGGGCCAGATGGTA
AGCCCTCCCGTATCGTAGTTATCTACACGACGGGGAGTCAGGCAACTATGGATGAACGAAATAGACAGAT
CGCTGAGATAGGTGCCTCACTGATTAAGCATTGGTAACTGTCAGACCAAGTTTACTCATATATACTTTAG
ATTGATTTAAAACTTCATTTTTAATTTAAAAGGATCTAGGTGAAGATCCTTTTTGATAATCTCATGACCA
AAATCCCTTAACGTGAGTTTTCGTTCCACTGAGCGTCAGACCCCGTAGAAAAGATCAAAGGATCTTCTTG
ATATCCTTTTTTTCTGCGCGTAATCTGCTGCTTGCAAACAAAAAAACCACCGCTACCAGCGGTGGTTTGT
TTGCCGGATCAAGAGCTACCAACTCTTTTTCCGAAGGTAACTGGCTTCAGCAGAGCGCAGATACCAAATA
CTGTCCTTCTAGTGTAGCCGTAGTTAGGCCACCACTTCAAGAACTCTGTAGCACCGCCTACATACCTCGC
TCTGCTAATCCTGTTACCAGTGGCTGCTGCCAGTGGCGATAAGTCGTGTCTTACCGGGTTGGACTCAAGA
CGATAGTTACCGGATAAGGCGCAGCGGTCGGGCTGAACGGGGGGTTCGTGCACACAGCCCAGCTTGGAGC
GAACGACCTACACCGAACTGAGATACCTACAGCGTGAGCTATGAGAAAGCGCCACGCTTCCCGAAGGGAG
AAAGGCGGACAGGTATCCGGTAAGCGGCAGGGTCGGAACAGGAGAGCGCACGAGGGAGCTTCCAGGGGGA
AACGCCTGGTATCTTTATAGTCCTGTCGGGTTTCGCCACCTCTGACTTGAGCGTCGATTTTTGTGATGCT
CGTCAGGGGGGCGGAGCCTATGGAAAAACGCCAGCAACGCGGCCTTTTTACGGTTCCTGGCCTTTTGCTG
GCCTTTTGCTCACATGTTCTTTCCTGCGTTATCCCCTGATTCTGTGGATAACCGTATTACCGCCTTTGAG
TGAGCTGATACCGCTCGCCGCAGCCGAACGACCGAGCGCAGCGAGTCAGTGAGCGAGGAAGCGGAAGAGC
GCCTGATGCGGTATTTTCTCCTTACGCATCTGTGCGGTATTTCACACCGCATATGAAGATCGGCGGCAAT
AGCTTCTTAGCGCCATCCCGGCTGAGAAAGCCCAGTAAGGAAACAACTGTAGGTTCGAGTCGCGAGATCC
CCCGGAACCAAAGGAAGTAGGTTAAACCCGCTCCGATCAGGCCGAGCCACGCCAGGCCGAGAACATTGGT
TCCTGTAGGCATCGGGATTGGCGGATCAAACACTAAAGCTACTGGAACGAGCAGAAGTCCTCCGGCCGCC
AGTTGCCAGGCGGTAAAGGTGAGCAGAGGCACGGGAGGTTGCCACTTGCGGGTCAGCACGGTTCCGAACG
CCATGGAAACCGCCCCCGCCAGGCCCGCTGCGACGCCGACAGGATCTAGCGCTGCGTTTGGTGTCAACAC
CAACAGCGCCACGCCCGCAGTTCCGCAAATAGCCCCCAGGACCGCCATCAATCGTATCGGGCTACCTAGC
AGAGCGGCAGAGATGAACACGACCATCAGCGGCTGCACAGCGCCTACCGTCGCCGCGACCCCGCCCGGCA
GGCGGTAGACCGAAATAAACAACAAGCTCCAGAATAGCGAAATATTAAGTGCGCCGAGGATGAAGATGCG
CATCCACCAGATTCCCGTTGGAATCTGTCGGACGATCATCACGAGCAATAAACCCGCCGGCAACGCCCGC
AGCAGCATACCGGCGACCCCTCGGCCTCGCTGTTCGGGCTCCACGAAAACGCCGGACAGATGCGCCTTGT
GAGCGTCCTTGGGGCCGTCCTCCTGTTTGAAGACCGACAGCCCAATGATCTCGCCGTCGATGTAGGCGCC
GAATGCCACGGCATCTCGCAACCGTTCAGCGAACGCCTCCATGGGCTTTTTCTCCTCGTGCTCGTAAACG
GACCCGAACATCTCTGGAGCTTTCTTCAGGGCCGACAATCGGATCTCGCGGAAATCCTGCACGTCGGCCG
CTCCAAGCCGTCGAATCTGAGCCTTAATCACAATTGTCAATTTTAATCCTCTGTTTATCGGCAGTTCGTA
GAGCGCGCCGTGCGTCCCGAGCGATACTGAGCGAAGCAAGTGCGTCGAGCAGTGCCCGCTTGTTCCTGAA
ATGCCAGTAAAGCGCTGGCTGCTGAACCCCCAGCCGGAACTGACCCCACAAGGCCCTAGCGTTTGCAATG
CACCAGGTCATCATTGACCCAGGCGTGTTCCACCAGGCCGCTGCCTCGCAACTCTTCGCAGGCTTCGCCG
ACCTGCTCGCGCCACTTCTTCACGCGGGTGGAATCCGATCCGCACATGAGGCGGAAGGTTTCCAGCTTGA
GCGGGTACGGCTCCCGGTGCGAGCTGAAATAGTCGAACATCCGTCGGGCCGTCGGCGACAGCTTGCGGTA
CTTCTCCCATATGAATTTCGTGTAGTGGTCGCCAGCAAACAGCACGACGATTTCCTCGTCGATCAGGACC
TGGCAACGGGACGTTTTCTTGCCACGGTCCAGGACGCGGAAGCGGTGCAGCAGCGACACCGATTCCAGGT
GCCCAACGCGGTCGGACGTGAAGCCCATCGCCGTCGCCTGTAGGCGCGACAGGCATTCCTCGGCCTTCGT
GTAATACCGGCCATTGATCGACCAGCCCAGGTCCTGGCAAAGCTCGTAGAACGTGAAGGTGATCGGCTCG
CCGATAGGGGTGCGCTTCGCGTACTCCAACACCTGCTGCCACACCAGTTCGTCATCGTCGGCCCGCAGCT
CGACGCCGGTGTAGGTGATCTTCACGTCCTTGTTGACGTGGAAAATGACCTTGTTTTGCAGCGCCTCGCG
CGGGATTTTCTTGTTGCGCGTGGTGAACAGGGCAGAGCGGGCCGTGTCGTTTGGCATCGCTCGCATCGTG
TCCGGCCACGGCGCAATATCGAACAAGGAAAGCTGCATTTCCTTGATCTGCTGCTTCGTGTGTTTCAGCA
ACGCGGCCTGCTTGGCCTCGCTGACCTGTTTTGCCAGGTCCTCGCCGGCGGTTTTTCGCTTCTTGGTCGT
CATAGTTCCTCGCGTGTCGATGGTCATCGACTTCGCCAAACCTGCCGCCTCCTGTTCGAGACGACGCGAA
CGCTCCACGGCGGCCGATGGCGCGGGCAGGGCAGGGGGAGCCAGTTGCACGCTGTCGCGCTCGATCTTGG
CCGTAGCTTGCTGGACCATCGAGCCGACGGACTGGAAGGTTTCGCGGGGCGCACGCATGACGGTGCGGCT
TGCGATGGTTTCGGCATCCTCGGCGGAAAACCCCGCGTCGATCAGTTCTTGCCTGTATGCCTTCCGGTCA
AACGTCCGATTCATTCACCCTCCTTGCGGGATTGCCCCGACTCACGCCGGGGCAATGTGCCCTTATTCCT
GATTTGACCCGCCTGGTGCCTTGGTGTCCAGATAATCCACCTTATCGGCAATGAAGTCGGTCCCGTAGAC
CGTCTGGCCGTCCTTCTCGTACTTGGTATTCCGAATCTTGCCCTGCACGAATACCAGCTCCGCGAAGTCG
CTCTTCTTGATGGAGCGCATGGGGACGTGCTTGGCAATCACGCGCACCCCCCGGCCGTTTTAGCGGCTAA
AAAAGTCATGGCTCTGCCCTCGGGCGGACCACGCCCATCATGACCTTGCCAAGCTCGTCCTGCTTCTCTT
CGATCTTCGCCAGCAGGGCGAGGATCGTGGCATCACCGAACCGCGCCGTGCGCGGGTCGTCGGTGAGCCA
GAGTTTCAGCAGGCCGCCCAGGCGGCCCAGGTCGCCATTGATGCGGGCCAGCTCGCGGACGTGCTCATAG
TCCACGACGCCCGTGATTTTGTAGCCCTGGCCGACGGCCAGCAGGTAGGCCGACAGGCTCATGCCGGCCG
CCGCCGCCTTTTCCTCAATCGCTCTTCGTTCGTCTGGAAGGCAGTACACCTTGATAGGTGGGCTGCCCTT
CCTGGTTGGGTAATGACTCCAACTTATTGATAGTGTTTTATGTTCAGATAATGCCCGATGACTTTGTCAT
GCAGCTCCACCGATTTTGAGAACGACAGCGACTTCCGTCCCAGCCGTGCCAGGTGCTGCCTCAGATTCAG
GTTATGCCGCTCAATTCGCTGCGTATATCGCTTGCTGATTACGTGCAGCTTTCCCTTCAGGCGGGATTCA
TACAGCGGCCAGCCATCCGTCATCCATATCACCACGTCAAAGGGTGACAGCAGGCTCATAAGACGCCCCA
GCGTCGCCATAGTGCGTTCACCGAATACGTGCGCAACAACCGTCTTCCGGAGACTGTCATACGCGTAAAA
CAGCCAGCGCTGGCGCGATTTAGCCCCGACATAGCCCCACTGTTCGTCCATTTCCGCGCAGACGATGACG
TCACTGCCCGGCTGTATGCGCGAGGTTACCGACTGCGGCCTGAGTTTTTTAAGTGACGTAAAATCGTGTT
GAGGCCAACGCCCATAATGCGGGCTGTTGCCCGGCATCCAACGCCATTCATGGCCATATCAATGATTTTC
TGGTGCGTACCGGGTTGAGAAGCGGTGTAAGTGAACTGCAGTTGCCATGTTTTACGGCAGTGAGAGCAGA
GATAGCGCTGATGTCCGGCGGTGCTTTTGCCGTTACGCACCACCCCGTCAGTAGCTGAACAGGAGGGACA
GCTGATAGAAACAGAAGCCACTGGAGCACCTCAAAAACACCATCATACACTAAATCAGTAAGTTGGCAGC
ATCACCCCTGGTTGGCTTGGTTTCATCAGCCATCCGCTTGCCCTCATCTGTTACGCCGGCGGTAGCCGGC
CAGCCTCGCAGAGCAGGATTCCCGTTGAGCACCGCCAGGTGCGAATAAGGGACAGTGAAGAAGGAACACC
CGCTCGCGGGTGGGCCTACTTCACCTATCCTGCCCGGCTGACGCCGTTGGATACACCAAGGAAAGTCTAC
ACGAACCCTTTGGCAAAATCCTGTATATCGTGCGAAAAAGGATGGATATACCGAAAAAATCGCTATAATG
ACCCCGAAGCAGGGTTATGCAGCGGAAAAGATCCGTCGAGGTCGAGCTGGATACTTCCCGTCCGCCAGGG
GGACATGCCGGCGATGCTGAAGGTCGCGCGCATTCCCGATGAAGAGGCCGGTAACCGCGTTCGGCGTGCT
CTCCGATGTCGATAGCGGCTATCCGCTGCTGCTGTCGGAAATGACAATCCTGACGGCCTTGCGA
Features (pLannotate 1.2.2; 29 found; start..end, strand, type, name):
    253..277     -  misc_feature   RB T-DNA repeat: right border repeat from nopaline C58 T-DNA
    303..327     +  protein_bind   attB1: mutant version of attB; recombination site for the Gateway® BP reaction BP Clonase™
   1367..1391    -  protein_bind   attB2: mutant version of attB; recombination site for the Gateway® BP reaction BP Clonase™
   1420..1466    +  promoter       minimal CaMV 35S promoter: minimal 35S promoter from cauliflower mosaic virus
   1495..1746    +  CDS            LexA BD: DNA-binding domain of E. coli LexA; lexA (truncated); binds the 16-bp palindromic sequence 5'-CTGTATATATATACAG-3'
   1762..1995    +  CDS            VP16 AD: transcriptional activation domain of herpes simplex virus protein VP16 (Triezenberg et al., 1988; Cousens et al., 1989); UL48
   2005..2940    +  CDS            ERT2: mutated ligand-binding domain of the human estrogen receptor (Feil et al., 1997)
   2960..3049    +  CDS            NR3C1 (fragment): GCR_RABIT - Also known as GRL. Experimental evidence at protein level: Swiss-Prot protein existence level 1. Receptor for glucocorticoids (GC). Has a dual mode of action: as a transcription factor that binds to glucocorticoid response elements (GRE), both for nuclear and mitochondrial DNA, and as a modulator of other transcription factors. Affects inflammatory responses, cellular proliferation and differentiation in target tissues. Involved in chromatin remodeling. Plays a role in rapid mRNA degradation by binding to the 5' UTR of target mRNAs and interacting with PNRC2 in a ligand-dependent m
   3079..3375    +  terminator     E9 terminator (fragment): terminator and polyadenylation signal from the pea rbcS-E9 gene
   3484..3513    +  misc_feature   MCS (fragment): pUC18/19 multiple cloning site
   3509..3832    +  CDS            tnpA (fragment): TN5P_ECOLX - Also known as tnp. Experimental evidence at protein level: Swiss-Prot protein existence level 1. Mediates transposition of transposon Tn5 by a 'cut and paste' mechanism. First, the monomeric transposase binds the 19 bp inverted DNA repeats flanking the transposon. Then, dimerization of the DNA- bound transposase creates a synaptic DNA complex. After nicking of the first DNA strand, excision of the transposon proceeds through a series of intermediates. The transposase then mediates the insertion of the transposon at a new site by strand transfer. The activity of the wild- type tran
   3912..4091    +  promoter       NOS promoter: nopaline synthase promoter
   4152..4944    +  CDS            NeoR/KanR (fragment): aminoglycoside phosphotransferase from Tn5; aph(3')-II (or nptII); confers resistance to neomycin, kanamycin, and G418 (Geneticin®)
   4976..5228    +  terminator     NOS terminator: nopaline synthase terminator and poly(A) signal
   5302..5326    -  misc_feature   LB T-DNA repeat: left border repeat from octopine Ach5 T-DNA
   5426..6040    +  rep_origin     oriV: origin of replication for the bacterial F plasmid
   6726..7511    -  CDS            aadA: S3AD_SHIFL - Experimental evidence at protein level: Swiss-Prot protein existence level 1. Mediates bacterial resistance to the antibiotics streptomycin and spectinomycin. From Shigella flexneri.
   7572..8093    -  CDS            sat-1: STA_ECOLX - Protein inferred from homology: Swiss-Prot protein existence level 3. Involved in resistance to streptothricin, a broad-spectrum antibiotic produced by streptomycetes (PubMed:1850404). Detoxifies streptothricin via acetylation of the beta amino group of the first beta-lysyl moiety of streptothricin (By similarity). From Escherichia coli.
   8189..8436    +  CDS            bla(M) (fragment): β-lactamase lacking the signal sequence; bla(M); allows cytosolic expression of β-lactamase
   8608..9196    +  rep_origin     ori: high-copy-number ColE1/pMB1/pBR322/pUC origin of replication
   9382..9435    -  misc_feature   bom (fragment): basis of mobility region from pBR322
  10417..10536   -  CDS            tetR (fragment): TETR1_ECOLX - Experimental evidence at protein level: Swiss-Prot protein existence level 1. TetR is the repressor of the tetracycline resistance element; its N-terminal region forms a helix-turn-helix structure and binds DNA. Binding of tetracycline to TetR reduces the repressor affinity for the tetracycline resistance gene (tetA) promoter operator sites. From Escherichia coli.
  10556..11704   -  CDS            trfA: trans-acting replication protein that binds to and activates oriV
  11834..11938   -  CDS            traI (fragment): TRAI6_ECOLX - Experimental evidence at protein level: Swiss-Prot protein existence level 1. The initiation process of transfer DNA synthesis requires the interaction of at least three plasmid-specific components (TraH, I, and J) at the transfer origin resulting in the assembly of a specialised nucleoprotein complex - the relaxosome. Site- and strand-specific cleavage at the transfer origin is dependent on TraI and TraJ. From Escherichia coli.
  11976..12329   -  CDS            traJ: oriT-recognizing protein; traJ
  12329..13096   -  mobile_element IS1: prokaryotic transposable element IS1
  13097..13123   -  CDS            traJ (fragment): oriT-recognizing protein; traJ
  13156..13265   -  oriT           oriT: incP origin of transfer
  13482..255     +  CDS            ocd (fragment) (across the origin): OCD_AGRFC - Experimental evidence at protein level: Swiss-Prot protein existence level 1. Catalyzes the conversion of L-ornithine into L-proline with release of ammonia. Is involved in the utilization of nopaline, a catabolic pathway that proceeds through L-arginine and L-ornithine to L-proline. Nopaline is a predominant opine in plant cells transformed with Ti plasmid pTiC58. From Agrobacterium fabrum (strain C58 / ATCC 33970) (Agrobacterium tumefaciens (strain C58)).
