[The description below was written by a language model from this plasmid's Addgene catalogue record and pLannotate feature annotations shown in this document.]
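Description:
AtUBQ10+pLB12 is a plant expression binary vector built on the pLB12 backbone, a two-component, estradiol-type inducible reporter system for Agrobacterium-mediated T-DNA transfer. The backbone carries a ColE1/pMB1-type origin for E. coli together with an incP oriV and its trfA replication protein for broad-host-range maintenance, plus oriT/traJ mobilisation sequences. An IS1 element is annotated within traJ. Bacterial selection is by spectinomycin through aadA, with an adjacent sat-1 streptothricin acetyltransferase gene. Transformed plant cells are selected through a NOS promoter–NeoR/KanR–NOS terminator cassette lying inside the T-DNA borders.

The insert is a roughly 1 kb Arabidopsis thaliana (Col) UBQ10 polyubiquitin promoter introduced by Gateway cloning; it corresponds to the unannotated interval between attB1 and attB2 upstream of the activator unit. There, followed by a minimal CaMV 35S promoter, it drives XVE, a chimeric transcription factor made of the LexA DNA-binding domain, the VP16 activation domain and an estrogen receptor ligand-binding region, terminated by the pea rbcS-E9 terminator. On ligand binding, XVE activates the responder unit, in which a minimal 35S promoter controls an attB-flanked β-glucuronidase (GUS) gene. LexA operator sites upstream of it are expected for such a system but are not explicitly annotated. GUS staining therefore reports where the UBQ10 promoter is active, but only after chemical induction.

The two sequence records disagree. The 16,376 nt depositor sequence contains both the activator and GUS responder units, whereas the 13,574 nt repository NGS assembly shows the activator, selection cassette and backbone but no GUS responder, with the right border lying directly beside the promoter's attB1 site. The record does not explain this difference.
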