Addgene plasmid #53449: AtUBQ10+pLB12
Purpose: two component reporter construct for Arabidopsis UBQ10 promoter
Depositing lab: Anne Britt. Depositing organization: University of California, Davis.
Backbone
  Vector backbone: pLB12
  Backbone manufacturer: Mark Curtis at ETH Zurich (Brand et al., Plant Physiology 2006)
  Vector type: plant expression
  Selectable markers: Neomycin (select with G418)
Growth in bacteria
  Bacterial resistance: Spectinomycin, 50 μg/mL
  Growth temperature: 37°C
  Growth strain: DH5alpha
  Copy number: Unknown
Gene/Insert
  Gene/Insert name: UBQ10 promoter
  Species: A. thaliana (mustard weed); ecotype: Col
  Insert size (bp): 1003
  Entrez Gene: UBQ10 (a.k.a. AT4G05320, C17L7.240, C17L7_240, UBI10, polyubiquitin 10, ubiquitin 10)
  Promoter: UBQ promoter
  Tag / fusion protein: XVE (transcriptional activator) (C terminal on backbone)
  Cloning method: Gateway Cloning
  Sequencing primers: 5′ none
Terms and licenses: Academic/Nonprofit Terms; Industry Terms: Not Available to Industry
Depositor comments: The vector pLB12 contains both an activator unit and a b-glucuronidase (GUS) reporter within a responder unit.
How to cite: AtUBQ10+pLB12 was a gift from Anne Britt (Addgene plasmid # 53449)
