>Addgene plasmid #53449 | AtUBQ10+pLB12 | addgene partial sequence | sequence record 96795 | pBbC6c-R 5'-ATTACCGCCTTTGAGTGAGC-3'
GCCCAGTAAGGAAACAACTGTAGGTTCGAGTCGCGAGATCCCCCGGAACCAAAGGAAGTAGGTTAAACCC
GCTCCGATCAGGCCGAGCCACGCCAGGCCGAGAACATTGGTTCCTGTAGGCATCGGGATTGGCGGATCAA
ACACTAAAGCTACTGGAACGAGCAGAAGTCCTCCGGCCGCCAGTTGCCAGGCGGTAAAGGTGAGCAGAGG
CACGGGAGGTTGCCACTTGCGGGTCAGCACGGTTCCGAACGCCATGGAAACCGCCCCCGCCAGGCCCGCT
GCGACGCCGACAGGATCTAGCGCTGCGTTTGGTGTCAACACCAACAGCGCCACGCCCGCAGTTCCGCAAA
TAGCCCCCAGGACCGCCATCAATCGTATCGGGCTACCTAGCAGAGCGGCAGA
