>Addgene plasmid #53449 | AtUBQ10+pLB12 | addgene partial sequence | sequence record 96796 | AtUBQ10-R 5'-TCACGAGAAAGCTAAGGCGG-3'
GAGGAAAAGTATTTGTGCTTTGAGTTGATAAACACGACTCGTGTGTGCCGGCTGCAACCACTTTGACGCC
GTTTATTACTGACTCGTCGACAACCACAATTTCTAACGGTCGTCATAAGATCCAGCCGTTGAGATTTAAC
GATCGTTACGATTTATATTTTTTTAGCATTATCGTTTTATTTTTTAAATATACGGTGGAGCTGAAAATTG
GCAATAATTGAACCGTGGGTCCCACTGCATTGAAGCGTATTTCGTATTTTCTAGAATTCTTCGTGCTTTA
TTTCTTTTCCTTTTTGTTTTTTTTTGCCATTTATCTAATGCAAGTGGGCTTATAAAATCAGTGAATTTCT
TGGAAAAGTAACTTCTTTATCGTATAACATATTGTGAAATTATCCATTTCTTTTAATTTTTTAGTGTTAT
TGGATATTT
