>Addgene plasmid #53449 | AtUBQ10+pLB12 | addgene partial sequence | sequence record 96798 | I-PpoI-R 5'-AGGTTGGTCAATAAGCCCATC-3'
TCTGGTCGGCCGTCAGGGACAAGGCCAGGCTGTTCTTCTTAGAGCGTTTGATCATGAGCGGGCTTGGCCA
AAGGTTGGCAGCTCTCATGTCTCCAGCAGACGGATCCCCACCGTACTCGTCAATTCCAAGGGCATCGGTA
AACATCTGCTCAAACTCGAAGTCGGCCATATCCAGAGCGCCGTAGGGGGCGGAGTCGTGGGGGGTAAATC
CCGGACCCGGGGAATCCCCGTCCCCCAACATGTCCAGATCGAAATCGTCTAGCGCGTCGGCATGCGCCAT
CGCCACGTCCTCGCCGTCTAAGTGGAGCTCGTCCCCCAGGCTGACATCGGTCGGGGGGGCGCTCGACGGT
TCACCGGCAGCCACACGACCTACCAGCGGCAACCCTTCTTCCTCTTCCTGCAACAGACGAATCCCGCGTG
ATGCGCCGGAAACAATTTCAATAACGCCTTTGCGTGCCAGCGCCTTCAGATGTTCTTCAGCCGCGTTTGG
GGAACGGAACCCCAAACGCTGCGCGATTTCCGCACGCGTCGGCGGCATACCTGTCTGGCTGATGTGATCA
CGGATGAGATCA
