>Addgene plasmid #53449 | AtUBQ10+pLB12 | addgene partial sequence | sequence record 131689 | K1 5'-CAGTCATAGCCGAATAGCCT-3'
GTGAATATGAGACTCTAATTGGATACCGAGGGGAATTTATGGAACGTCAGTGGAGCATTTTTGACAAGAA
ATATTTGCTAGCTGATAGTGACCTTAGGCGACTTTTGAACGCGCA
